Addgene plasmid #91757: pNCS BFP
Purpose: Bacterial expression of a fluorescent protein, Blue Fluorescent Protein (BFP)
Depositing lab: Erik Rodriguez & Roger Tsien. Depositing organization: University of California, San Diego (UCSD). Publication: Understanding, improving and using green fluorescent proteins. Cubitt AB, Heim R, Adams SR, Boyd AE, Gross LA, Tsien RY. Trends Biochem Sci. 1995 Nov;20(11):448-55. S0968-0004(00)89099-4 PubMed 8578587.
Backbone
  Vector backbone: modified pRSETB
  Backbone manufacturer: Invitrogen
  Backbone size w/o insert (bp): 2900
  Vector type: Bacterial Expression
Growth in bacteria
  Bacterial resistance: Ampicillin, 100 μg/mL
  Growth temperature: 37°C
  Growth strain: DH5alpha
  Growth instructions: E. coli expressing T7 polymerase necessary for fluorescent protein production. Expresses fluorescent protein constitutively. Do not add IPTG.
  Copy number: High Copy
Gene/Insert
  Gene/Insert name: Blue Fluorescent Protein (alt name: BFP)
  Species: Aequorea victoria (jellyfish)
  Insert size (bp): 735
  Mutation: GFP (Y66H)
  Promoter: T7
  Tag / fusion protein: Hexa-Histidine, Xpress epitope for detection with the anti-Xpress antibody, and enterokinase cleavage site. (N terminal on backbone)
  Cloning method: Restriction Enzyme; 5′ cloning site BamHI (unknown if destroyed); 3′ cloning site EcoRI (unknown if destroyed)
  Sequencing primers: 5′ T7 Promoter Forward; 3′ T7 Terminator
Terms and licenses: Academic/Nonprofit Terms; Industry Terms: Not Available to Industry
Depositor comments: These plasmids are used in University Molecular Biology Laboratories and by High School students to purify fluorescent proteins and create fluorescent protein plate artwork.
How to cite: pNCS BFP was a gift from Erik Rodriguez & Roger Tsien (Addgene plasmid # 91757 ; http://n2t.net/addgene:91757 ; RRID:Addgene_91757)
