[The description below was written by a language model from this plasmid's Addgene catalogue record and pLannotate feature annotations shown in this document.]
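Description:
pNCS BFP is a bacterial expression plasmid built on a modified pRSETB backbone and carrying Blue Fluorescent Protein, the Y66H mutant of Aequorea victoria GFP. The sequenced record is about 3.6 kb. It replicates in E. coli from a high-copy ColE1/pUC-type origin and is selected with ampicillin through the β-lactamase (AmpR) gene and its own promoter. An f1 phage origin is also present, a standard pRSET feature that permits single-stranded DNA production.

The roughly 735 bp BFP coding sequence, cloned between BamHI and EcoRI sites, sits downstream of a T7 promoter and the efficient T7 gene 10 ribosome binding site, and is followed by a T7 terminator. The backbone supplies an N-terminal fusion consisting of a hexahistidine tag for metal-affinity purification, the T7 gene 10 leader, and the Xpress epitope, which includes an enterokinase cleavage site for removing the tag. The automated annotation labels the fluorescent protein ORF as EBFP1.2, which is probably a nearest-match call for a GFP-derived blue variant; the catalogue entry defines it simply as GFP Y66H. Short fragment hits to lacI, an RSF origin, lacZα, capTEV and SET1 appear to be backbone remnants or partial matches rather than functional elements. No lac operator is annotated, consistent with the depositor's note that expression is constitutive in hosts supplying T7 RNA polymerase and does not depend on IPTG.

The depositor describes the plasmid as a teaching tool, used in university laboratory courses and by high school students to purify fluorescent proteins and to make fluorescent bacterial plate artwork.
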