Features (pLannotate 1.2.2; 15 found; start..end, strand, type, name):
      4..112     +  rep_origin     RSF ori (fragment): Plasmids containing the RSF 1030 origin of replication can be propagated in E. coli cells that contain additional plasmids with compatible origins.
    114..167     +  CDS            lacI (fragment): lac repressor; lacI; The lac repressor binds to the lac operator to inhibit transcription in E. coli. This inhibition can be relieved by adding lactose or isopropyl-β-D-thiogalactopyranoside (IPTG).
    187..205     +  promoter       T7 promoter: promoter for bacteriophage T7 RNA polymerase
    289..311     +  RBS            RBS: efficient ribosome binding site from bacteriophage T7 gene 10 (Olins and Rangwala, 1989)
    331..351     +  CDS            capTEV™ (fragment): composite tag for in vivo biotinylation, TEV protease cleavage, and 6xHis tagging
    352..384     +  CDS            T7 tag (gene 10 leader): leader peptide from bacteriophage T7 gene 10 promotes efficient translation in E. coli
    388..411     +  CDS            Xpress™ tag: Xpress™ epitope tag, including an enterokinase recognition and cleavage site
    418..1134    +  CDS            EBFP1.2: EBFP1.2 is a basic (constitutively fluorescent) uv fluorescent protein published in 2007, derived from Aequorea victoria. It has high acid sensitivity.
   1157..1206    +  CDS            SET1 (fragment): solubility-enhancement tag derived from T7 phage gene 10B
   1214..1261    +  terminator     T7 terminator: transcription terminator for bacteriophage T7 RNA polymerase
   1287..1353    +  CDS            lacZα (fragment): LacZα fragment of β-galactosidase; lacZ fragment
   1358..1786    +  rep_origin     f1 ori (sequence partly withheld): f1 bacteriophage origin of replication; arrow indicates direction of (+) strand synthesis
   1839..1943    +  promoter       AmpR promoter: bla
   1944..2804    +  CDS            AmpR: β-lactamase; bla; confers resistance to ampicillin, carbenicillin, and related antibiotics
   2975..3563    +  rep_origin     ori: high-copy-number ColE1/pMB1/pBR322/pUC origin of replication
>Addgene plasmid #91757 | pNCS BFP | addgene full sequence | sequence record 180854 | Addgene NGS Result
GCGTTATCCCCTGATTCTGTGGATAACCGTATTACCGCCTTTGAGTGAGCTGATACCGCTCGCCGCAGCC
GAACGACCGAGCGCAGCGAGTCAGTGAGCGAGGAAGCGGAAGAGCGCCCAATACGCAAACCGCCTCTCCC
CGCGCGTTGGCCGATTCATTAATGCAGGATCTCGATCCCGCGAAATTAATACGACTCACTATAGGGAGAC
CACAACGGTTTCCCTCTAGAATCACCGAGTTTATTCTTGACACCTGATGCGATGAATGATATAATAGGAA
AGTACTGTTTTGTTTAACTTTAAGAAGGAGATATACATATGCGGGGTTCTCATCATCATCATCATCATGG
TATGGCTAGCATGACTGGTGGACAGCAAATGGGTCGGGATCTGTACGACGATGACGATAAGGATCCGATG
GTGAGCAAGGGCGAGGAGCTGTTCACCGGGGTGGTGCCCATCCTGGTCGAGCTGGACGGCGACGTAAACG
GCCACAAGTTCAGCGTGAGGGGCGAGGGCGAGGGCGATGCCACCAACGGCAAGCTGACCCTGAAGTTCAT
CTGCACCACCGGCAAGCTGCCCGTGCCCTGGCCCACCCTCGTGACCACCCTGAGCCACGGCGTGCAGTGC
TTCGCCCGCTACCCCGACCACATGAAGCAGCACGACTTCTTCAAGTCCGCCATGCCCGAAGGCTACGTCC
AGGAGCGCACCATCTTCTTCAAGGACGACGGCACCTACAAGACCCGCGCCGAGGTGAAGTTCGAGGGCGA
CACCCTGGTGAACCGCATCGAGCTGAAGGGCATCGACTTCAAGGAGGACGGCAACATCCTGGGGCACAAG
CTGGAGTACAACTTCAACAGCCACAACGTCTATATCATGGCCGACAAGCAGAAGAACGGCATCAAGGTGA
ACTTCAAGATCCGCCACAACGTGGAGGACGGCAGCGTGCAGCTCGCCGACCACTACCAGCAGAACACCCC
CATCGGCGACGGCCCCGTGCTGCTGCCCGACAGCCACTACCTGAGCACCCAGTCCGTGCTGAGCAAAGAC
CCCAACGAGAAGCGCGATCACATGGTCCTGCTGGAGTTCGTGACCGCCGCCGGGATCACTCTCGGCATGG
ACGAGCTGTACAAGTAAGAATTCGAAGCTTGATCCGGCTGCTAACAAAGCCCGAAAGGAAGCTGAGTTGG
CTGCTGCCACCGCTGAGCAATAACTAGCATAACCCCTTGGGGCCTCTAAACGGGTCTTGAGGGGTTTTTT
GCTGAAAGGAGGAACTATATCCGGATCTGGCGTAATAGCGAAGAGGCCCGCACCGATCGCCCTTCCCAAC
AGTTGCGCAGCCTGAATGGCGAATGGG
[124 nt withheld, positions 1358-1481]
C
[91 nt withheld, positions 1483-1573]
A
[49 nt withheld, positions 1575-1623]
CCTTTGACGTTGGAGTCCACGTTCTTT
[37 nt withheld, positions 1651-1687]
ACCCTATCTCGGTCTATTCTTTTGATTTATAAGGGATTTTGCCGATTTCGGCCTATTGGTTAAAAAATGA
GCTGATTTAACAAAAATTTAACGCGAATTTTAACAAAATATTAACGCTTACAATTTAGGTGGCACTTTTC
GGGGAAATGTGCGCGGAACCCCTATTTGTTTATTTTTCTAAATACATTCAAATATGTATCCGCTCATGAG
ACAATAACCCTGATAAATGCTTCAATAATATTGAAAAAGGAAGAGTATGAGTATTCAACATTTCCGTGTC
GCCCTTATTCCCTTTTTTGCGGCATTTTGCCTTCCTGTTTTTGCTCACCCAGAAACGCTGGTGAAAGTAA
AAGATGCTGAAGATCAGTTGGGTGCACGAGTGGGTTACATCGAACTGGATCTCAACAGCGGTAAGATCCT
TGAGAGTTTTCGCCCCGAAGAACGTTTTCCAATGATGAGCACTTTTAAAGTTCTGCTATGTGGCGCGGTA
TTATCCCGTATTGACGCCGGGCAAGAGCAACTCGGTCGCCGCATACACTATTCTCAGAATGACTTGGTTG
AGTACTCACCAGTCACAGAAAAGCATCTTACGGATGGCATGACAGTAAGAGAATTATGCAGTGCTGCCAT
AACCATGAGTGATAACACTGCGGCCAACTTACTTCTGACAACGATCGGAGGACCGAAGGAGCTAACCGCT
TTTTTGCACAACATGGGGGATCATGTAACTCGCCTTGATCGTTGGGAACCGGAGCTGAATGAAGCCATAC
CAAACGACGAGCGTGACACCACGATGCCTGTAGCAATGGCAACAACGTTGCGCAAACTATTAACTGGCGA
ACTACTTACTCTAGCTTCCCGGCAACAATTAATAGACTGGATGGAGGCGGATAAAGTTGCAGGACCACTT
CTGCGCTCGGCCCTTCCGGCTGGCTGGTTTATTGCTGATAAATCTGGAGCCGGTGAGCGTGGGTCTCGCG
GTATCATTGCAGCACTGGGGCCAGATGGTAAGCCCTCCCGTATCGTAGTTATCTACACGACGGGGAGTCA
GGCAACTATGGATGAACGAAATAGACAGATCGCTGAGATAGGTGCCTCACTGATTAAGCATTGGTAACTG
TCAGACCAAGTTTACTCATATATACTTTAGATTGATTTAAAACTTCATTTTTAATTTAAAAGGATCTAGG
TGAAGATCCTTTTTGATAATCTCATGACCAAAATCCCTTAACGTGAGTTTTCGTTCCACTGAGCGTCAGA
CCCCGTAGAAAAGATCAAAGGATCTTCTTGAGATCCTTTTTTTCTGCGCGTAATCTGCTGCTTGCAAACA
AAAAAACCACCGCTACCAGCGGTGGTTTGTTTGCCGGATCAAGAGCTACCAACTCTTTTTCCGAAGGTAA
CTGGCTTCAGCAGAGCGCAGATACCAAATACTGTTCTTCTAGTGTAGCCGTAGTTAGGCCACCACTTCAA
GAACTCTGTAGCACCGCCTACATACCTCGCTCTGCTAATCCTGTTACCAGTGGCTGCTGCCAGTGGCGAT
AAGTCGTGTCTTACCGGGTTGGACTCAAGACGATAGTTACCGGATAAGGCGCAGCGGTCGGGCTGAACGG
GGGGTTCGTGCACACAGCCCAGCTTGGAGCGAACGACCTACACCGAACTGAGATACCTACAGCGTGAGCT
ATGAGAAAGCGCCACGCTTCCCGAAGGGAGAAAGGCGGACAGGTATCCGGTAAGCGGCAGGGTCGGAACA
GGAGAGCGCACGAGGGAGCTTCCAGGGGGAAACGCCTGGTATCTTTATAGTCCTGTCGGGTTTCGCCACC
TCTGACTTGAGCGTCGATTTTTGTGATGCTCGTCAGGGGGGCGGAGCCTATGGAAAAACGCCAGCAACGC
GGCCTTTTTACGGTTCCTGGCCTTTTGCTGGCCTTTTGCTCACATGTTCTTTCCT
